>Addgene plasmid #126957 | pJUMP19-Pac | addgene full sequence | sequence record 248013 | Addgene NGS Result
TTAATTAAGGAGTTTTGCAGGTGCACCTGCTTTTCGCTGAATTCGCGGCCGCTTCTAGAGGGTCTTGAGA
CGTCTCTGACCTACTAGTAGCGGCCGCTGCAGGGAGTAACTTCTGACTGAGTTGCATACTTGTTTAACTT
TAAGAAGGAGATATACAATGGTAGCCCGTAAAGGAGAAGAACTTTTCACTGGAGTTGTCCCAATTCTTGT
TGAATTAGATGGTGATGTTAATGGGCACAAATTTTCTGTCAGTGGAGAGGGTGAAGGTGATGCAACATAC
GGAAAACTTACCCTTAAATTTATTTGCACTACTGGAAAACTACCTGTTCCATGGCCAACACTTGTCACTA
CTTTCGGTTATGGTGTTCAATGCTTTGCGAGATACCCAGATCATATGAAACAGCATGACTTTTTCAAGAG
TGCCATGCCCGAAGGTTATGTACAGGAAAGAACTATATTTTTCAAAGATGACGGGAACTACAAGACACGT
GCTGAAGTCAAGTTTGAAGGTGATACCCTTGTTAATAGAATCGAGTTAAAAGGTATTGATTTTAAAGAAG
ATGGAAACATTCTTGGACACAAATTGGAATACAACTATAACTCACACAATGTATACATCATGGCAGACAA
ACAAAAGAATGGAATCAAAGTTAACTTCAAAATTAGACACAACATTGAAGATGGAAGCGTTCAACTAGCA
GACCATTATCAACAAAATACTCCAATTGGCGATGGCCCTGTCCTTTTACCAGACAACCATTACCTGTCCA
CACAATCTGCCCTTTCGAAAGATCCCAACGAAAAGAGAGATCACATGGTCCTTCTTGAGTTTGTAACAGC
TGCTGGGATTACACATGGCATGGATGAACTATACAAAGGTTCGTAACTTCTGACTGAGTTGCACGCTCTA
GTCTTGGACTCCTGTTGATAGATCCAGTAATGACCTCAGAACTCCATCTGGATTTGTTCAGAACGCTCGG
TTGCCGCCGGGCGTTTTTTATTGGTGAGAATCCAGGGGTCCCCAATAATTACGATTTAAATTAGTAGCCC
GCCTAATGAGCGGGCTTTTTTTTAATTCCCCTATTTGTTTATTTTTCTAAATACATTCAAATATGTATCC
GCTCATGAGACAATAACCCTGATAAATGCTTCAATAATATTGAAAAAGGAAGAGTATGAGCATTCAGCAT
TTTCGTGTGGCGCTGATTCCGTTTTTTGCGGCGTTTTGCCTGCCGGTGTTTGCGCATCCGGAAACCCTGG
TGAAAGTGAAAGATGCGGAAGATCAACTGGGTGCGCGCGTGGGCTATATTGAACTGGATCTGAACAGCGG
CAAAATTCTGGAATCTTTTCGTCCGGAAGAACGTTTTCCGATGATGAGCACCTTTAAAGTGCTGCTGTGC
GGTGCGGTTCTGAGCCGTGTGGATGCGGGCCAGGAACAACTGGGCCGTCGTATTCATTATAGCCAGAACG
ATCTGGTGGAATATAGCCCGGTGACCGAAAAACATCTGACCGATGGCATGACCGTGCGTGAACTGTGCAG
CGCGGCGATTACCATGAGCGATAACACCGCGGCGAACCTGCTGCTGACGACCATTGGCGGTCCGAAAGAA
CTGACCGCGTTTCTGCATAACATGGGCGATCATGTGACCCGTCTGGATCGTTGGGAACCGGAACTGAACG
AAGCGATTCCGAACGATGAACGTGATACCACCATGCCGGCAGCAATGGCGACCACCCTGCGTAAACTGCT
GACGGGTGAGCTGCTGACCCTGGCAAGCCGCCAGCAACTGATTGATTGGATGGAAGCGGATAAAGTGGCG
GGTCCGCTGCTGCGTAGCGCGCTGCCGGCTGGCTGGTTTATTGCGGATAAAAGCGGTGCGGGCGAACGTG
GCAGCCGTGGCATTATTGCGGCGCTGGGCCCGGATGGTAAACCGAGCCGTATTGTGGTGATTTATACCAC
CGGCAGCCAGGCGACGATGGATGAACGTAACCGTCAGATTGCGGAAATTGGCGCGAGCCTGATTAAACAT
TGGTAAACCGATACAATTAAAGGCTCCTTTTGGAGCCTTTTTTTTTGGACGACCCTTGTCCTTTTCCGCT
GCATAACCCTGCTTCGGGGTCATTATAGCGATTTTTTCGGTATATCCATCCTTTTTCGCACGATATACAG
GATTTTGCCAAAGGGTTCGTGTAGACTTTCCTTGGTGTATCCAACGGCGTCAGCCGGGCAGGATAGGTGA
AGTAGGCCCACCCGCGAGCGGGTGTTCCTTCTTCACTGTCCCTTATTCGCACCTGGCGGTGCTCAACGGG
AATCCTGCTCTGCGAGGCTGGCCGTAGGCCGGCCCCGTAGAAAAGATCAAAGGATCTTCTTGAGATCCTT
TTTTTCTGCGCGTAATCTGCTGCTTGCAAACAAAAAAACCACCGCTACCAGCGGTGGTTTGTTTGCCGGA
TCAAGAGCTACCAACTCTTTTTCCGAAGGTAACTGGCTTCAGCAGAGCGCAGATACCAAATACTGTCCTT
CTAGTGTAGCCGTAGTTAGGCCACCACTTCAAGAACTCTGTAGCACCGCCTACATACCTCGCTCTGCTAA
TCCTGTTACCAGTGGCTGCTGCCAGTGGCGATAAGTCGTGTCTTACCGGGTTGGACTCAAGACGATAGTT
ACCGGATAAGGCGCAGCGGTCGGGCTGAACGGGGGGTTCGTGCACACAGCCCAGCTTGGAGCGAACGACC
TACACCGAACTGAGATACCTACAGCGTGAGCTATGAGAAAGCGCCACGCTTCCCGAAGGGAGAAAGGCGG
ACAGGTATCCGGTAAGCGGCAGGGTCGGAACAGGAGAGCGCACGAGGGAGCTTCCAGGGGGAAACGCCTG
GTATCTTTATAGTCCTGTCGGGTTTCGCCACCTCTGACTTGAGCGTCGATTTTTGTGATGCTCGTCAGGG
GGGCGGAGCCTATGGAAAAACGCCAGCAACGCGGCCTTTTTACGGTTCCTGGCCTTTTGCTGGCCTTTTG
CTCACATGTTCTTTCCTGCGTTATCCCCTGATTCTGTGGATAACCGTATTACCGCCTTTGAGTGAGCTGA
TACCGCTCGCCGCAGCCGAACGACCGAGCGCAGCGAGTCAGTGAGCGAGGAAGCGGAAGAGCGCCTGATG
CGGTATTTTCTCCTTACGCATCTGTGCGGTATTTCACACCGCATATGGTGCACTCTCAGTACAATCTGCT
CTGATGCCGCATAGTTAAGCCAGTATACACTCCGCTATCGCTACGTGACTGGGTCATGGCTGCGCCCCGA
CACCCGCCAACACCCGCTGACGCGCCCTGACGGGCTTGTCTGCTCCCGGCATCCGCTTACAGACAAGCTG
TGACAGTCTCCGGGAGCTGCATGTGTCAGAGGTTTTCACCGTCATCACCGAAACGCGCGAGGCAGCTGCG
GTAAAGCTCATCAGCGTGGTCGTGCAGCGATTCACAGATGTCTGCCTGTTCATCCGCGTCCAGCTCGTTG
AGTTTCTCCAGAAGCGTTAATGTCTGGCTTCTGATAAAGCGGGCCATGTTAAGGGCGGTTTTTTCCTGTT
TGGTCACTGATGCCTCCGTGTAAGGGGGATTTCTGTTCATGGGGGTAATGATACCGATGAAACGAGAGAG
GATGCTCACGATACGGGTTACTGATGATGAACATGCCCGGTTACTGGAACGTTGTGAGGGTAAACAACTG
GCGGTATGGATGCGGCGGGGGCGCGCCCAGCTGTCTAGGGCGGCGGATTTGTCCTACTCAGGAGAGCGTT
CACCGACAAACAACAGATAAAACGAAAGGCCCAGTCTTTCGACTGAGCCTTTCGTTTTATTTGATGCCT
Features (pLannotate 1.2.2; 14 found; start..end, strand, type, name):
     39..60      +  misc_feature   BioBrick prefix: BioBrick prefix for parts that do not start with "ATG"
     82..102     +  misc_feature   BioBrick suffix: universal suffix for all parts
    130..150     +  RBS            RBS: efficient ribosome binding site from bacteriophage T7 gene 10 (Olins and Rangwala, 1989)
    158..877     +  CDS            yEGFP: yEGFP is a fluorescent protein published in 1997.
    917..1011    +  terminator     lambda t0 terminator: transcription terminator from phage lambda
   1084..1175    +  promoter       AmpR promoter: bla
   1176..2033    +  CDS            bla: BLAT_ECOLX - Experimental evidence at protein level: Swiss-Prot protein existence level 1. TEM-type are the most prevalent beta-lactamases in enterobacteria; they hydrolyze the beta-lactam bond in susceptible beta-lactam antibiotics, thus conferring resistance to penicillins and cephalosporins. TEM-3 and TEM-4 are capable of hydrolyzing cefotaxime and ceftazidime. TEM-5 is capable of hydrolyzing ceftazidime. TEM-6 is capable of hydrolyzing ceftazidime and aztreonam. TEM-8/CAZ-2, TEM- 16/CAZ-7 and TEM-24/CAZ-6 are markedly active against ceftazidime. IRT- 4 shows resistance to beta-lactamase in
   2040..2079    +  terminator     fd terminator: central terminator from bacteriophage fd (Otsuka and Kunisawa, 1982)
   2226..2334    +  oriT           oriT: incP origin of transfer
   2370..2958    +  rep_origin     ori: high-copy-number ColE1/pMB1/pBR322/pUC origin of replication
   3144..3284    -  misc_feature   bom: basis of mobility region from pBR322
   3386..3577    -  CDS            rop: Rop protein, which maintains plasmids at low copy number; rop
   3618..3728    +  CDS            mbeC (fragment): MBEC_ECOLX - Experimental evidence at protein level: Swiss-Prot protein existence level 1. Required for efficient mobilization of ColE1 plasmid and is thus essential to promote the specific transfer of the plasmid during conjugation. Probably functions by inducing DNA bending, helping the MbeA relaxase to melt the DNA around the nic site and cleave the phosphodiester bond. Binds specifically double-stranded DNA (dsDNA) containing the ColE1 oriT but does not recognize the inverted repeat (IR). From Escherichia coli.
   3757..3843    -  terminator     rrnB T1 terminator: Escherichia coli rrnB; transcription terminator T1 from the E. coli rrnB gene
