[The description below was written by a language model from this plasmid's Addgene catalogue record and pLannotate feature annotations shown in this document.]
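Description:
pJUMP19-Pac is an empty "promoter acceptor" backbone from the Joint Universal Modular Plasmids (JUMP) platform, a SEVA-derived set of vectors for bacterial expression and synthetic biology assembly. The 3,849 nt plasmid is propagated in E. coli under ampicillin selection, provided by a TEM-type bla gene with its own promoter and followed by the phage fd terminator. Replication relies on a ColE1/pMB1-family origin accompanied by the rop gene and the pBR322 bom region. This arrangement is consistent with the catalogue's low copy number designation, even though the automated annotation labels the origin generically as high-copy. An incP oriT is also present, a standard SEVA element that allows conjugative mobilisation when transfer functions are supplied in trans. A short mbeC fragment appears to be a remnant of the ColE1-type mobilisation region.

The cargo region is deliberately minimal. A BioBrick prefix and suffix lie close together with no part between them, marking the main cloning site. Directly downstream is a T7 gene 10 ribosome binding site and a GFP coding sequence with no promoter of its own, terminated by the lambda t0 terminator. The depositor describes the reporter as eGFP, while the annotation tool matched it to yEGFP. An rrnB T1 terminator at the far end of the map insulates the cargo from read-through transcription from the backbone.

According to the record, the GFP cassette occupies the downstream secondary site, and any part can be introduced using BsmBI. The BsmBI sites themselves are not annotated in the feature table. The vector's designation as a promoter acceptor suggests that candidate promoters or regulatory parts are placed upstream so that their activity drives fluorescence, giving a simple readout for part characterisation.
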