Addgene plasmid #126957: pJUMP19-Pac
Purpose: (Empty Backbone) Promoter acceptor vector. Minimal cargo vector; with eGFP without promoter in downstream secondary site. Allows introducing any part using BsmBI.
Depositing lab: Chris French. Depositing organization: University of Edinburgh. Publication: Joint universal modular plasmids (JUMP): a flexible vector platform for synthetic biology. Valenzuela-Ortega M, French C. Synth Biol (Oxf). 2021 Feb 2;6(1):ysab003. doi: 10.1093/synbio/ysab003. eCollection 2021. PubMed 33623824.
Backbone
  Vector backbone: pJUMP19-Pac
  Backbone manufacturer: Backbone derived from SEVA.
  Vector type: Bacterial Expression, Synthetic Biology
Growth in bacteria
  Bacterial resistance: Ampicillin, 100 μg/mL
  Growth temperature: 37°C
  Growth strain: JM109
  Copy number: Low Copy
Gene/Insert
  Gene/Insert name: None
  Mutation: None
Terms and licenses: Academic/Nonprofit Terms; Industry Terms: Not Available to Industry
Depositor comments: Please visit https://www.biorxiv.org/content/10.1101/799585v1 for bioRxiv preprint.
How to cite: pJUMP19-Pac was a gift from Chris French (Addgene plasmid # 126957 ; http://n2t.net/addgene:126957 ; RRID:Addgene_126957)
